>Addgene plasmid #138742 | pHIE061 ZF43x6-C mKate2 EF1a EBFP2-P2A-BlastR | depositor full sequence | sequence record 268655 | pHIE061 ZF43x6-C mKate2 EF1a EBFP2-P2A-BlastR sequence 10195 bps
GGCTACACTAGAAGAACAGTATTTGGTATCTGCGCTCTGCTGAAGCCAGTTACCTTCGGAAAAAGAGTTG
GTAGCTCTTGATCCGGCAAACAAACCACCGCTGGTAGCGGTGGTTTTTTTGTTTGCAAGCAGCAGATTAC
GCGCAGAAAAAAAGGATCTCAAGAAGATCCTTTGATCTTTTCTACGGGGTCTGACGCTCAGTGGAACGAA
AACTCACGTTAAGGGATTTTGGTCATGAGATTATCAAAAAGGATCTTCACCTAGATCCTTTCTCGAGCTT
TCGGAGTGAGATGGAGTGGCCACTGTGGAACTGGGCCTAGCATCGCGATAAGCTCTAGAGGGACAGCCCC
CCCCCAAAGCCCCCAGGGATGTAATTACGTCCCTCCCCCGCTAGGGGGCAGCAGCGAGCCGCCCGGGGCT
CCGCTCCGGTCCGGCGCTCCCCCCGCATCCCCGAGCCGGCAGCGTGCGGGGACAGCCCGGGCACGGGGAA
GGTGGCACGGGATCGCTTTCCTCTGAACGCTTCTCGCTGCTCTTTGAGCCTGCAGACACCTGGGGGGATA
CGGGGAAAAAGCTTTAGGCTGAAAGAGAGATTTAGAATGACAGAATCATAGAACGGCCTGCGTACGGATG
GGGCTCTAGCTCTAGAGCTTGATATCGAATTCCTGCAGCCCCGCTAGAGGGACAGCCCCCCCCCAAAGCC
CCCAGGGATGTAATTACGTCCCTCCCCCGCTAGGGGGCAGCAGCGAGCCGCCCGGGGCTCCGCTCCGGTC
CGGCGCTCCCCCCGCATCCCCGAGCCGGCAGCGTGCGGGGACAGCCCGGGCACGGGGAAGGTGGCACGGG
ATCGCTTTCCTCTGAACGCTTCTCGCTGCTCTTTGAGCCTGCAGACACCTGGGGGGATACGGGGAAAAAG
CTTTAGGCTGAAAGAGAGATTTAGAATGACAGAATCATAGAACGGCCTGGGCGCGCCTGGTGGCGAACGA
TCAACAGACGGGAGATCTACTATTGGGACAGCAGAGATCCAGTTGGTAATGGCTTGTCGACGACGGCGGT
CTCCGTCGTCAGGATCATAGGTGCCACCATGACCGAGTACAAGCCCACGGTGCGCCTCGCCACCCGCGAC
GACGTCCCCCGGGCCGTACGCACCCTCGCCGCCGCGTTCGCCGACTACCCCGCCACGCGCCACACCGTCG
ACCCGGACCGCCACATCGAGCGGGTCACCGAGCTGCAAGAACTCTTCCTCACGCGCGTCGGGCTCGACAT
CGGCAAGGTGTGGGTCGCGGACGACGGCGCCGCGGTGGCGGTCTGGACCACGCCGGAGAGCGTCGAAGCG
GGGGCGGTGTTCGCCGAGATCGGCCCGCGCATGGCCGAGTTGAGCGGTTCCCGGCTGGCCGCGCAGCAAC
AGATGGAAGGCCTCCTGGCGCCGCACCGGCCCAAGGAGCCCGCGTGGTTCCTGGCCACCGTCGGCGTCTC
GCCCGACCACCAGGGCAAGGGTCTGGGCAGCGCCGTCGTGCTCCCCGGAGTGGAGGCGGCCGAGCGCGCC
GGGGTGCCCGCCTTCCTGGAGACATCCGCGCCCCGCAACCTCCCCTTCTACGAGCGGCTCGGCTTCACCG
TCACCGCCGACGTCGAGGTGCCCGAAGGACCGCGCACCTGGTGCATGACCCGCAAGCCCGGTGCCTGAGC
TTCCACTGGATTGTACAATTACCAACTGAATTCACTCCTCAGGTGCAGGCTGCCTATCAGAAGGTGGTGG
CTGGTGTGGCCAATGCCCTGGCTCACAAATACCACTGAGATCTTTTTCCCTCTGCCAAAAATTATGGGGA
CATCATGAAGCCCCTTGAGCATCTGACTTCTGGCTAATAAAGGAAATTTATTTTCATTGCAATAGTGTGT
TGGAATTTTTTGTGTCTCTCACTCGGAAGGACATATGGGAGGGCAAATCATTTAAAACATCAGAATGAGT
ATTTGGTTTAGAGTTTGGCAACATATGCCCATATGCTGGCTGCCATGAACAAAGGTTGGCTATAAAGAGG
TCATCAGTATATGAAACAGCCCCCTGCTGTCCATTCCTTATTCCATAGAAAAGCCTTGACTTGAGGTTAG
ATTTTTTTTATATTTTGTTTTGTGTTATTTTTTTCTTTAACATCCCTAAAATTTTCCTTACATGTTTTAC
TAGCCAGATTTTTCCTCCTCTCCTGACTACTCCCAGTCATAGCTGTCCCTCTTCTCTTATGGAGATCCGG
GCCTAGCATCGCGATAAGCTCTAGAGGGACAGCCCCCCCCCAAAGCCCCCAGGGATGTAATTACGTCCCT
CCCCCGCTAGGGGGCAGCAGCGAGCCGCCCGGGGCTCCGCTCCGGTCCGGCGCTCCCCCCGCATCCCCGA
GCCGGCAGCGTGCGGGGACAGCCCGGGCACGGGGAAGGTGGCACGGGATCGCTTTCCTCTGAACGCTTCT
CGCTGCTCTTTGAGCCTGCAGACACCTGGGGGGATACGGGGAAAAAGCTTTAGGCTGAAAGAGAGATTTA
GAATGACAGAATCATAGAACGGCCTGCGTACGGATGGGGCTCTAGCTCTAGAGCTTGATATCGAATTCCT
GCAGCCCCGCTAGAGGGACAGCCCCCCCCCAAAGCCCCCAGGGATGTAATTACGTCCCTCCCCCGCTAGG
GGGCAGCAGCGAGCCGCCCGGGGCTCCGCTCCGGTCCGGCGCTCCCCCCGCATCCCCGAGCCGGCAGCGT
GCGGGGACAGCCCGGGCACGGGGAAGGTGGCACGGGATCGCTTTCCTCTGAACGCTTCTCGCTGCTCTTT
GAGCCTGCAGACACCTGGGGGGATACGGGGAAAAAGCTTTAGGCTGAAAGAGAGATTTAGAATGACAGAA
TCATAGAACGGCCTGGGCGCGCCTGGTGGCGAACGATCAACAGACGGGAGATTGCCAAGGTCTTGACAAA
CGAGTGCTAGTACAAGATCGCGTCGACGGATCGGGAGATCTGAATTACGATCGGAGTGAGGATAATTAGA
GTGAGGACGATCGGAGTGAGGAAAATTAGAGTGAGGACGATCGGAGTGAGGATAATTAGAGTGAGGACGA
TCCCTCTAGAGGGTATATAATGGGGGCCACTAGTCTACTACCAGAGCTCATCGCTAGCGCCACCATGGTG
AGCGAGCTGATTAAGGAGAACATGCACATGAAGCTGTATATGGAGGGCACCGTGAACAACCACCACTTCA
AGTGTACCTCCGAGGGCGAAGGCAAGCCCTACGAGGGCACCCAGACCATGAGAATCAAGGCGGTCGAGGG
CGGCCCTCTCCCCTTCGCCTTCGACATCCTGGCTACCAGCTTCATGTACGGCAGCAAAACCTTCATCAAC
CACACCCAGGGCATCCCCGACTTCTTTAAGCAGTCCTTCCCCGAGGGCTTCACATGGGAGAGAGTCACCA
CATACGAAGATGGGGGCGTGCTGACCGCTACCCAGGACACCAGCCTCCAGGACGGCTGCCTCATCTACAA
CGTCAAGATCAGAGGGGTGAACTTCCCATCCAACGGCCCTGTGATGCAGAAGAAAACACTCGGCTGGGAG
GCCTCCACCGAAACCCTGTACCCCGCTGACGGCGGCCTGGAAGGCAGAGCCGACATGGCCCTGAAGCTCG
TGGGCGGGGGCCACCTGATCTGCAACTTGAAAACCACATACAGATCCAAGAAACCCGCTAAGAACCTCAA
GATGCCCGGCGTCTACTATGTGGACAGGAGACTGGAAAGAATCAAGGAGGCCGACAAAGAAACCTACGTC
GAGCAGCACGAGGTGGCTGTGGCCAGATACTGCGACCTCCCTAGCAAACTGGGGCACAGATGAGCGGCCG
CTCGAGTCTAGAGGGCCCGTTTAAACCCGCTGATCAGCCTCGACTGTGCCTTCTAGTTGCCAGCCATCTG
TTGTTTGCCCCTCCCCCGTGCCTTCCTTGACCCTGGAAGGTGCCACTCCCACTGTCCTTTCCTAATAAAA
TGAGGAAATTGCATCGCATTGTCTGAGTAGGTGTCATTCTATTCTGGGGGGTGGGGTGGGGCAGGACAGC
AAGGGGGAGGATTGGGAAGTCAATAGCAGGCATGCTGGGGATGCGGTGGGCTCTATGGCTTCTGAGGCAG
GTCGAGGGTACATGCGCCTTACTCCTTGTGAGCGCATCGCGATAAGCTCTAGAGGGACAGCCCCCCCCCA
AAGCCCCCAGGGATGTAATTACGTCCCTCCCCCGCTAGGGGGCAGCAGCGAGCCGCCCGGGGCTCCGCTC
CGGTCCGGCGCTCCCCCCGCATCCCCGAGCCGGCAGCGTGCGGGGACAGCCCGGGCACGGGGAAGGTGGC
ACGGGATCGCTTTCCTCTGAACGCTTCTCGCTGCTCTTTGAGCCTGCAGACACCTGGGGGGATACGGGGA
AAAAGCTTTAGGCTGAAAGAGAGATTTAGAATGACAGAATCATAGAACGGCCTGCGTACGGATGGGGCTC
TAGCTCTAGAGCTTGATATCGAATTCCTGCAGCCCCGCTAGAGGGACAGCCCCCCCCCAAAGCCCCCAGG
GATGTAATTACGTCCCTCCCCCGCTAGGGGGCAGCAGCGAGCCGCCCGGGGCTCCGCTCCGGTCCGGCGC
TCCCCCCGCATCCCCGAGCCGGCAGCGTGCGGGGACAGCCCGGGCACGGGGAAGGTGGCACGGGATCGCT
TTCCTCTGAACGCTTCTCGCTGCTCTTTGAGCCTGCAGACACCTGGGGGGATACGGGGAAAAAGCTTTAG
GCTGAAAGAGAGATTTAGAATGACAGAATCATAGAACGGCCTGGGCGCGCCTGGTGGCGAACGATCAACA
GACGGGAGAGGGCAAAACCGATGTTGACGGACTAATCCTGACAAGATCTGGGGAGGTCGCTGAGTAGTGC
GCGAGCAAAATTTAAGCTACAACAAGGCAAGGCTTGACCGACAATTGCATGAAGAATCTGCTTAGGGTTA
GGCGTTTTGCGCTGCTTCGCGATGTACGGGCCAGATATACGCGTGAGTAATTCATACAAAAGGACTCGCC
CCTGCCTTGGGGAATCCCAGGGACCGTCGTTAAACTCCCACTAACGTAGAACCCAGAGATCGCTGCGTTC
CCGCCCCCTCACCCGCCCGCTCTCGTCATCACTGAGGTGGAGAAGAGCATGCGTGAGGCTCCGGTGCCCG
TCAGTGGGCAGAGCGCACATCGCCCACAGTCCCCGAGAAGTTGGGGGGAGGGGTCGGCAATTGAACCGGT
GCCTAGAGAAGGTGGCGCGGGGTAAACTGGGAAAGTGATGTCGTGTACTGGCTCCGCCTTTTTCCCGAGG
GTGGGGGAGAACCGTATATAAGTGCAGTAGTCGCCGTGAACGTTCTTTTTCGCAACGGGTTTGCCGCCAG
AACACAGGTAAGTGCCGTGTGTGGTTCCCGCGGGCCTGGCCTCTTTACGGGTTATGGCCCTTGCGTGCCT
TGAATTACTTCCACGCCCCTGGCTGCAGTACGTGATTCTTGATCCCGAGCTTCGGGTTGGAAGTGGGTGG
GAGAGTTCGAGGCCTTGCGCTTAAGGAGCCCCTTCGCCTCGTGCTTGAGTTGAGGCCTGGCTTGGGCGCT
GGGGCCGCCGCGTGCGAATCTGGTGGCACCTTCGCGCCTGTCTCGCTGCTTTCGATAAGTCTCTAGCCAT
TTAAAATTTTTGATGACCTGCTGCGACGCTTTTTTTCTGGCAAGATAGTCTTGTAAATGCGGGCCAAGAT
CTGCACACTGGTATTTCGGTTTTTGGGGCCGCGGGCGGCGACGGGGCCCGTGCGTCCCAGCGCACATGTT
CGGCGAGGCGGGGCCTGCGAGCGCGGCCACCGAGAATCGGACGGGGGTAGTCTCAAGCTGGCCGGCCTGC
TCTGGTGCCTGGCCTCGCGCCGCCGTGTATCGCCCCGCCCTGGGCGGCAAGGCTGGCCCGGTCGGCACCA
GTTGCGTGAGCGGAAAGATGGCCGCTTCCCGGCCCTGCTGCAGGGAGCTCAAAATGGAGGACGCGGCGCT
CGGGAGAGCGGGCGGGTGAGTCACCCACACAAAGGAAAAGGGCCTTTCCGTCCTCAGCCGTCGCTTCATG
TGACTCCACGGAGTACCGGGCGCCGTCCAGGCACCTCGATTAGTTCTCGAGCTTTTGGAGTACGTCGTCT
TTAGGTTGGGGGGAGGGGTTTTATGCGATGGAGTTTCCCCACACTGAGTGGGTGGAGACTGAAGTTAGGC
CAGCTTGGCACTTGATGTAATTCTCCTTGGAATTTGCCCTTTTTGAGTTTGGATCTTGGTTCATTCTCAA
GCCTCAGACAGTGGTTCAAAGTTTTTTTCTTCCATTTCAGGTGTCGTGAGAGCTCGTTTAGTGAACCGTC
AGATCGCCTGGAGACGCCATCCACGCTGTTTTGACCTCCATAGAAGAGAACGGGACCGATCCAAATTCTC
GAGGCTAGCGCCACCATGGTGAGCAAGGGCGAGGAGCTGTTCACCGGGGTGGTGCCCATCCTGGTCGAGC
TGGACGGCGACGTAAACGGCCACAAGTTCAGCGTGAGGGGCGAGGGCGAGGGCGATGCCACCAACGGCAA
GCTGACCCTGAAGTTCATCTGCACCACCGGCAAGCTGCCCGTGCCCTGGCCCACCCTCGTGACCACCCTG
AGCCACGGCGTGCAGTGCTTCGCCCGCTACCCCGACCACATGAAGCAGCACGACTTCTTCAAGTCCGCCA
TGCCCGAAGGCTACGTCCAGGAGCGCACCATCTTCTTCAAGGACGACGGCACCTACAAGACCCGCGCCGA
GGTGAAGTTCGAGGGCGACACCCTAGTGAACCGCATCGAGCTGAAGGGCGTCGACTTCAAGGAGGACGGC
AACATCCTGGGGCACAAGCTGGAGTACAACTTCAACAGCCACAACATCTATATCATGGCCGTCAAGCAGA
AGAACGGCATCAAGGTGAACTTCAAGATCCGCCACAACGTGGAGGACGGCAGCGTGCAGCTCGCCGACCA
CTACCAGCAGAACACCCCCATCGGCGACGGCCCCGTGCTGCTGCCCGACAGCCACTACCTGAGCACCCAG
TCCGTGCTGAGCAAAGACCCCAACGAGAAGCGCGATCACATGGTCCTGCTGGAGTTCCGCACCGCCGCCG
GGATCACTCTCGGCATGGACGAGCTGTACAAGGAATTCGGTAGCAAGCTTGGTAGTGGAGCAACTAACTT
TTCCCTGCTCAAACAAGCCGGGGATGTAGAGGAGAACCCCGGCCCCGCCCCCCTTAAGATGGCCAAGCCT
TTGTCTCAAGAAGAATCCACCCTCATTGAAAGAGCAACGGCTACAATCAACAGCATCCCCATCTCTGAGG
ACTACAGCGTCGCCAGCGCAGCTCTCTCTAGCGACGGCCGCATCTTCACTGGTGTCAATGTATATCATTT
TACTGGGGGACCTTGTGCAGAACTCGTGGTGCTGGGCACTGCTGCTGCTGCGGCAGCTGGCAACCTGACT
TGTATCGTCGCGATCGGAAATGAGAACAGGGGCATCTTGAGCCCCTGCGGACGGTGCCGACAGGTGCTTC
TCGATCTGCATCCTGGGATCAAAGCCATAGTGAAGGACAGTGATGGACAGCCGACGGCAGTTGGGATTCG
TGAATTGCTGCCCTCTGGTTATGTGTGGGAGGGCTAAGCGGCCGCTCGAGTCTAGAGGGCCCGTTTAAAC
CCGCTGATCAGCCTCGACTGTGCCTTCTAGTTGCCAGCCATCTGTTGTTTGCCCCTCCCCCGTGCCTTCC
TTGACCCTGGAAGGTGCCACTCCCACTGTCCTTTCCTAATAAAATGAGGAAATTGCATCGCATTGTCTGA
GTAGGTGTCATTCTATTCTGGGGGGTGGGGTGGGGCAGGACAGCAAGGGGGAGGATTGGGAAGTCAATAG
CAGGCATGCTGGGGATGCGGTGGGCTCTATGGCTTCTGAGGCAGGTCGAAGAACTATTTCCTGGCTGTTA
CGCGAGCGCATCGCGATAAGCTCTAGAGGGACAGCCCCCCCCCAAAGCCCCCAGGGATGTAATTACGTCC
CTCCCCCGCTAGGGGGCAGCAGCGAGCCGCCCGGGGCTCCGCTCCGGTCCGGCGCTCCCCCCGCATCCCC
GAGCCGGCAGCGTGCGGGGACAGCCCGGGCACGGGGAAGGTGGCACGGGATCGCTTTCCTCTGAACGCTT
CTCGCTGCTCTTTGAGCCTGCAGACACCTGGGGGGATACGGGGAAAAAGCTTTAGGCTGAAAGAGAGATT
TAGAATGACAGAATCATAGAACGGCCTGCGTACGGATGGGGCTCTAGCTCTAGAGCTTGATATCGAATTC
CTGCAGCCCCGCTAGAGGGACAGCCCCCCCCCAAAGCCCCCAGGGATGTAATTACGTCCCTCCCCCGCTA
GGGGGCAGCAGCGAGCCGCCCGGGGCTCCGCTCCGGTCCGGCGCTCCCCCCGCATCCCCGAGCCGGCAGC
GTGCGGGGACAGCCCGGGCACGGGGAAGGTGGCACGGGATCGCTTTCCTCTGAACGCTTCTCGCTGCTCT
TTGAGCCTGCAGACACCTGGGGGGATACGGGGAAAAAGCTTTAGGCTGAAAGAGAGATTTAGAATGACAG
AATCATAGAACGGCCTGGGCGCGCCTGGTGGCGAACGATCAACAGACGGGAGAGGACTAGAGGATGCACA
TGTGACCGAGGGATGGAACGACGCGTAACTCACGTTAAGGGATTTTGGTCATGAGCTTGCGCCGTCCCGT
CAAGTCAGCGTAATGCTCTGCCAGTGTTACAACCAATTAACCAATTCTGATTAGAAAAACTCATCGAGCA
TCAAATGAAACTGCAATTTATTCATATCAGGATTATCAATACCATATTTTTGAAAAAGCCGTTTCTGTAA
TGAAGGAGAAAACTCACCGAGGCAGTTCCATAGGATGGCAAGATCCTGGTATCGGTCTGCGATTCCGACT
CGTCCAACATCAATACAACCTATTAATTTCCCCTCGTCAAAAATAAGGTTATCAAGTGAGAAATCACCAT
GAGTGACGACTGAATCCGGTGAGAATGGCAAAAGTTTATGCATTTCTTTCCAGACTTGTTCAACAGGCCA
GCCATTACGCTCGTCATCAAAATCACTCGCATCAACCAAACCGTTATTCATTCGTGATTGCGCCTGAGCG
AGACGAAATACGCGATCGCTGTTAAAAGGACAATTACAAACAGGAATCGAATGCAACCGGCGCAGGAACA
CTGCCAGCGCATCAACAATATTTTCACCTGAATCAGGATATTCTTCTAATACCTGGAATGCTGTTTTTCC
GGGGATCGCAGTGGTGAGTAACCATGCATCATCAGGAGTACGGATAAAATGCTTGATGGTCGGAAGAGGC
ATAAATTCCGTCAGCCAGTTTAGTCTGACCATCTCATCTGTAACATCATTGGCAACGCTACCTTTGCCAT
GTTTCAGAAACAACTCTGGCGCATCGGGCTTCCCATACAAGCGATAGATTGTCGCACCTGATTGCCCGAC
ATTATCGCGAGCCCATTTATACCCATATAAATCAGCATCCATGTTGGAATTTAATCGCGGCCTCGACGTT
TCCCGTTGAATATGGCTCATAACACCCCTTGTATTACTGTTTATGTAAGCAGACAGTTTTATTGTTCATG
ATGATATTATTTTATCTTGTGCAATGTAACATCAGAGATTTTGAGACACGGGCCATGCTAGCTCCAGCAA
AAGGCCAGGAACCGTAAAAAGGCCGCGTTGCTGGCGTTTTTCCATAGGCTCCGCCCCCCTGACGAGCATC
ACAAAAATCGACGCTCAAGTCAGAGGTGGCGAAACCCGACAGGACTATAAAGATACCAGGCGTTTCCCCC
TGGAAGCTCCCTCGTGCGCTCTCCTGTTCCGACCCTGCCGCTTACCGGATACCTGTCCGCCTTTCTCCCT
TCGGGAAGCGTGGCGCTTTCTCATAGCTCACGCTGTAGGTATCTCAGTTCGGTGTAGGTCGTTCGCTCCA
AGCTGGGCTGTGTGCACGAACCCCCCGTTCAGCCCGACCGCTGCGCCTTATCCGGTAACTATCGTCTTGA
GTCCAACCCGGTAAGACACGACTTATCGCCACTGGCAGCAGCCACTGGTAACAGGATTAGCAGAGCGAGG
TATGTAGGCGGTGCTACAGAGTTCTTGAAGTGGTGGCCTAACTAC
Features (pLannotate 1.2.2; 19 found; start..end, strand, type, name):
    646..671     -  misc_feature   MCS (fragment): pBluescript multiple cloning site
   1079..1678    +  CDS            PuroR: puromycin N-acetyltransferase; pac from Streptomyces alboniger; confers resistance to puromycin
   1708..1785    +  CDS            HBB (fragment): HBB_PONPY - Experimental evidence at transcript level: Swiss-Prot protein existence level 2. Involved in oxygen transport from the lung to the various peripheral tissues. From Pongo pygmaeus (Bornean orangutan).
   1856..1911    +  polyA_signal   β-globin poly(A) signal: rabbit β-globin polyadenylation signal (Gil and Proudfoot, 1987)
   2572..2597    -  misc_feature   MCS (fragment): pBluescript multiple cloning site
   3087..3103    +  promoter       minP (fragment): minimal TATA-box promoter with low basal activity
   3145..3840    +  CDS            mKate2: mKate2 is a basic (constitutively fluorescent) red fluorescent protein published in 2009, derived from Entacmaea quadricolor. It is reported to be a rapidly-maturing monomer with moderate acid sensitivity.
   3894..4005    +  polyA_signal   bGH poly(A) signal: bovine growth hormone polyadenylation signal
   4490..4515    -  misc_feature   MCS (fragment): pBluescript multiple cloning site
   5186..5397    +  promoter       EF-1α core promoter: core promoter for human elongation factor EF-1α
   5398..5511    +  intron         EF-1α intron A (fragment): intron upstream of the start codon of human EF-1α
   6137..6340    +  intron         EF-1α intron A: truncated intron upstream of the start codon of human EF-1α
   6349..6383    +  promoter       TRE3GV promoter (fragment): 3rd-generation Tet-responsive promoter that can be activated by binding of Tet-On® 3G, optimized for retroviral and lentiviral vectors
   6456..7172    +  CDS            EBFP2: EBFP2 is a basic (constitutively fluorescent) blue fluorescent protein published in 2007, derived from Aequorea victoria. It is reported to be a rapidly-maturing monomer with moderate acid sensitivity.
   7269..7667    +  CDS            BSD: blasticidin S deaminase; Aspergillus terreus BSD; confers resistance to blasticidin
   7718..7829    +  polyA_signal   bGH poly(A) signal: bovine growth hormone polyadenylation signal
   8314..8339    -  misc_feature   MCS (fragment): pBluescript multiple cloning site
   8801..9610    -  CDS            KanR: aminoglycoside phosphotransferase; aph(3')-Ia; confers resistance to kanamycin in bacteria or G418 (Geneticin®) in eukaryotes
   9769..162     -  rep_origin     ori (across the origin): high-copy-number ColE1/pMB1/pBR322/pUC origin of replication
