>Addgene plasmid #138742 | pHIE061 ZF43x6-C mKate2 EF1a EBFP2-P2A-BlastR | addgene full sequence | sequence record 327801 | Addgene NGS Result
GCTCCGGTGCCCGTCAGTGGGCAGAGCGCACATCGCCCACAGTCCCCGAGAAGTTGGGGGGAGGGGTCGG
CAATTGAACCGGTGCCTAGAGAAGGTGGCGCGGGGTAAACTGGGAAAGTGATGTCGTGTACTGGCTCCGC
CTTTTTCCCGAGGGTGGGGGAGAACCGTATATAAGTGCAGTAGTCGCCGTGAACGTTCTTTTTCGCAACG
GGTTTGCCGCCAGAACACAGGTAAGTGCCGTGTGTGGTTCCCGCGGGCCTGGCCTCTTTACGGGTTATGG
CCCTTGCGTGCCTTGAATTACTTCCACGCCCCTGGCTGCAGTACGTGATTCTTGATCCCGAGCTTCGGGT
TGGAAGTGGGTGGGAGAGTTCGAGGCCTTGCGCTTAAGGAGCCCCTTCGCCTCGTGCTTGAGTTGAGGCC
TGGCTTGGGCGCTGGGGCCGCCGCGTGCGAATCTGGTGGCACCTTCGCGCCTGTCTCGCTGCTTTCGATA
AGTCTCTAGCCATTTAAAATTTTTGATGACCTGCTGCGACGCTTTTTTTCTGGCAAGATAGTCTTGTAAA
TGCGGGCCAAGATCTGCACACTGGTATTTCGGTTTTTGGGGCCGCGGGCGGCGACGGGGCCCGTGCGTCC
CAGCGCACATGTTCGGCGAGGCGGGGCCTGCGAGCGCGGCCACCGAGAATCGGACGGGGGTAGTCTCAAG
CTGGCCGGCCTGCTCTGGTGCCTGGCCTCGCGCCGCCGTGTATCGCCCCGCCCTGGGCGGCAAGGCTGGC
CCGGTCGGCACCAGTTGCGTGAGCGGAAAGATGGCCGCTTCCCGGCCCTGCTGCAGGGAGCTCAAAATGG
AGGACGCGGCGCTCGGGAGAGCGGGCGGGTGAGTCACCCACACAAAGGAAAAGGGCCTTTCCGTCCTCAG
CCGTCGCTTCATGTGACTCCACGGAGTACCGGGCGCCGTCCAGGCACCTCGATTAGTTCTCGAGCTTTTG
GAGTACGTCGTCTTTAGGTTGGGGGGAGGGGTTTTATGCGATGGAGTTTCCCCACACTGAGTGGGTGGAG
ACTGAAGTTAGGCCAGCTTGGCACTTGATGTAATTCTCCTTGGAATTTGCCCTTTTTGAGTTTGGATCTT
GGTTCATTCTCAAGCCTCAGACAGTGGTTCAAAGTTTTTTTCTTCCATTTCAGGTGTCGTGAGAGCTCGT
TTAGTGAACCGTCAGATCGCCTGGAGACGCCATCCACGCTGTTTTGACCTCCATAGAAGAGAACGGGACC
GATCCAAATTCTCGAGGCTAGCGCCACCATGGTGAGCAAGGGCGAGGAGCTGTTCACCGGGGTGGTGCCC
ATCCTGGTCGAGCTGGACGGCGACGTAAACGGCCACAAGTTCAGCGTGAGGGGCGAGGGCGAGGGCGATG
CCACCAACGGCAAGCTGACCCTGAAGTTCATCTGCACCACCGGCAAGCTGCCCGTGCCCTGGCCCACCCT
CGTGACCACCCTGAGCCACGGCGTGCAGTGCTTCGCCCGCTACCCCGACCACATGAAGCAGCACGACTTC
TTCAAGTCCGCCATGCCCGAAGGCTACGTCCAGGAGCGCACCATCTTCTTCAAGGACGACGGCACCTACA
AGACCCGCGCCGAGGTGAAGTTCGAGGGCGACACCCTAGTGAACCGCATCGAGCTGAAGGGCGTCGACTT
CAAGGAGGACGGCAACATCCTGGGGCACAAGCTGGAGTACAACTTCAACAGCCACAACATCTATATCATG
GCCGTCAAGCAGAAGAACGGCATCAAGGTGAACTTCAAGATCCGCCACAACGTGGAGGACGGCAGCGTGC
AGCTCGCCGACCACTACCAGCAGAACACCCCCATCGGCGACGGCCCCGTGCTGCTGCCCGACAGCCACTA
CCTGAGCACCCAGTCCGTGCTGAGCAAAGACCCCAACGAGAAGCGCGATCACATGGTCCTGCTGGAGTTC
CGCACCGCCGCCGGGATCACTCTCGGCATGGACGAGCTGTACAAGGAATTCGGTAGCAAGCTTGGTAGTG
GAGCAACTAACTTTTCCCTGCTCAAACAAGCCGGGGATGTAGAGGAGAACCCCGGCCCCGCCCCCCTTAA
GATGGCCAAGCCTTTGTCTCAAGAAGAATCCACCCTCATTGAAAGAGCAACGGCTACAATCAACAGCATC
CCCATCTCTGAGGACTACAGCGTCGCCAGCGCAGCTCTCTCTAGCGACGGCCGCATCTTCACTGGTGTCA
ATGTATATCATTTTACTGGGGGACCTTGTGCAGAACTCGTGGTGCTGGGCACTGCTGCTGCTGCGGCAGC
TGGCAACCTGACTTGTATCGTCGCGATCGGAAATGAGAACAGGGGCATCTTGAGCCCCTGCGGACGGTGC
CGACAGGTGCTTCTCGATCTGCATCCTGGGATCAAAGCCATAGTGAAGGACAGTGATGGACAGCCGACGG
CAGTTGGGATTCGTGAATTGCTGCCCTCTGGTTATGTGTGGGAGGGCTAAGCGGCCGCTCGAGTCTAGAG
GGCCCGTTTAAACCCGCTGATCAGCCTCGACTGTGCCTTCTAGTTGCCAGCCATCTGTTGTTTGCCCCTC
CCCCGTGCCTTCCTTGACCCTGGAAGGTGCCACTCCCACTGTCCTTTCCTAATAAAATGAGGAAATTGCA
TCGCATTGTCTGAGTAGGTGTCATTCTATTCTGGGGGGTGGGGTGGGGCAGGACAGCAAGGGGGAGGATT
GGGAAGTCAATAGCAGGCATGCTGGGGATGCGGTGGGCTCTATGGCTTCTGAGGCAGGTCGAAGAACTAT
TTCCTGGCTGTTACGCGAGCGCATCGCGATAAGCTCTAGAGGGACAGCCCCCCCCCAAAGCCCCCAGGGA
TGTAATTACGTCCCTCCCCCGCTAGGGGGCAGCAGCGAGCCGCCCGGGGCTCCGCTCCGGTCCGGCGCTC
CCCCCGCATCCCCGAGCCGGCAGCGTGCGGGGACAGCCCGGGCACGGGGAAGGTGGCACGGGATCGCTTT
CCTCTGAACGCTTCTCGCTGCTCTTTGAGCCTGCAGACACCTGGGGGGATACGGGGAAAAAGCTTTAGGC
TGAAAGAGAGATTTAGAATGACAGAATCATAGAACGGCCTGCGTACGGATGGGGCTCTAGCTCTAGAGCT
TGATATCGAATTCCTGCAGCCCCGCTAGAGGGACAGCCCCCCCCCAAAGCCCCCAGGGATGTAATTACGT
CCCTCCCCCGCTAGGGGGCAGCAGCGAGCCGCCCGGGGCTCCGCTCCGGTCCGGCGCTCCCCCCGCATCC
CCGAGCCGGCAGCGTGCGGGGACAGCCCGGGCACGGGGAAGGTGGCACGGGATCGCTTTCCTCTGAACGC
TTCTCGCTGCTCTTTGAGCCTGCAGACACCTGGGGGGATACGGGGAAAAAGCTTTAGGCTGAAAGAGAGA
TTTAGAATGACAGAATCATAGAACGGCCTGGGCGCGCCTGGTGGCGAACGATCAACAGACGGGAGAGGAC
TAGAGGATGCACATGTGACCGAGGGATGGAACGACGCGTAACTCACGTTAAGGGATTTTGGTCATGAGCT
TGCGCCGTCCCGTCAAGTCAGCGTAATGCTCTGCCAGTGTTACAACCAATTAACCAATTCTGATTAGAAA
AACTCATCGAGCATCAAATGAAACTGCAATTTATTCATATCAGGATTATCAATACCATATTTTTGAAAAA
GCCGTTTCTGTAATGAAGGAGAAAACTCACCGAGGCAGTTCCATAGGATGGCAAGATCCTGGTATCGGTC
TGCGATTCCGACTCGTCCAACATCAATACAACCTATTAATTTCCCCTCGTCAAAAATAAGGTTATCAAGT
GAGAAATCACCATGAGTGACGACTGAATCCGGTGAGAATGGCAAAAGTTTATGCATTTCTTTCCAGACTT
GTTCAACAGGCCAGCCATTACGCTCGTCATCAAAATCACTCGCATCAACCAAACCGTTATTCATTCGTGA
TTGCGCCTGAGCGAGACGAAATACGCGATCGCTGTTAAAAGGACAATTACAAACAGGAATCGAATGCAAC
CGGCGCAGGAACACTGCCAGCGCATCAACAATATTTTCACCTGAATCAGGATATTCTTCTAATACCTGGA
ATGCTGTTTTTCCGGGGATCGCAGTGGTGAGTAACCATGCATCATCAGGAGTACGGATAAAATGCTTGAT
GGTCGGAAGAGGCATAAATTCCGTCAGCCAGTTTAGTCTGACCATCTCATCTGTAACATCATTGGCAACG
CTACCTTTGCCATGTTTCAGAAACAACTCTGGCGCATCGGGCTTCCCATACAAGCGATAGATTGTCGCAC
CTGATTGCCCGACATTATCGCGAGCCCATTTATACCCATATAAATCAGCATCCATGTTGGAATTTAATCG
CGGCCTCGACGTTTCCCGTTGAATATGGCTCATAACACCCCTTGTATTACTGTTTATGTAAGCAGACAGT
TTTATTGTTCATGATGATATATTTTTATCTTGTGCAATGTAACATCAGAGATTTTGAGACACGGGCCATG
CTAGCTCCAGCAAAAGGCCAGGAACCGTAAAAAGGCCGCGTTGCTGGCGTTTTTCCATAGGCTCCGCCCC
CCTGACGAGCATCACAAAAATCGACGCTCAAGTCAGAGGTGGCGAAACCCGACAGGACTATAAAGATACC
AGGCGTTTCCCCCTGGAAGCTCCCTCGTGCGCTCTCCTGTTCCGACCCTGCCGCTTACCGGATACCTGTC
CGCCTTTCTCCCTTCGGGAAGCGTGGCGCTTTCTCATAGCTCACGCTGTAGGTATCTCAGTTCGGTGTAG
GTCGTTCGCTCCAAGCTGGGCTGTGTGCACGAACCCCCCGTTCAGCCCGACCGCTGCGCCTTATCCGGTA
ACTATCGTCTTGAGTCCAACCCGGTAAGACACGACTTATCGCCACTGGCAGCAGCCACTGGTAACAGGAT
TAGCAGAGCGAGGTATGTAGGCGGTGCTACAGAGTTCTTGAAGTGGTGGCCTAACTACGGCTACACTAGA
AGAACAGTATTTGGTATCTGCGCTCTGCTGAAGCCAGTTACCTTCGGAAAAAGAGTTGGTAGCTCTTGAT
CCGGCAAACAAACCACCGCTGGTAGCGGTGGTTTTTTTGTTTGCAAGCAGCAGATTACGCGCAGAAAAAA
AGGATCTCAAGAAGATCCTTTGATCTTTTCTACGGGGTCTGACGCTCAGTGGAACGAAAACTCACGTTAA
GGGATTTTGGTCATGAGATTATCAAAAAGGATCTTCACCTAGATCCTTTCTCGAGCTTTCGGAGTGAGAT
GGAGTGGCCACTGTGGAACTGGGCCTAGCATCGCGATAAGCTCTAGAGGGACAGCCCCCCCCCAAAGCCC
CCAGGGATGTAATTACGTCCCTCCCCCGCTAGGGGGCAGCAGCGAGCCGCCCGGGGCTCCGCTCCGGTCC
GGCGCTCCCCCCGCATCCCCGAGCCGGCAGCGTGCGGGGACAGCCCGGGCACGGGGAAGGTGGCACGGGA
TCGCTTTCCTCTGAACGCTTCTCGCTGCTCTTTGAGCCTGCAGACACCTGGGGGGATACGGGGAAAAAGC
TTTAGGCTGAAAGAGAGATTTAGAATGACAGAATCATAGAACGGCCTGCGTACGGATGGGGCTCTAGCTC
TAGAGCTTGATATCGAATTCCTGCAGCCCCGCTAGAGGGACAGCCCCCCCCCAAAGCCCCCAGGGATGTA
ATTACGTCCCTCCCCCGCTAGGGGGCAGCAGCGAGCCGCCCGGGGCTCCGCTCCGGTCCGGCGCTCCCCC
CGCATCCCCGAGCCGGCAGCGTGCGGGGACAGCCCGGGCACGGGGAAGGTGGCACGGGATCGCTTTCCTC
TGAACGCTTCTCGCTGCTCTTTGAGCCTGCAGACACCTGGGGGGATACGGGGAAAAAGCTTTAGGCTGAA
AGAGAGATTTAGAATGACAGAATCATAGAACGGCCTGGGCGCGCCTGGTGGCGAACGATCAACAGACGGG
AGATCTACTATTGGGACAGCAGAGATCCAGTTGGTAATGGCTTGTCGACGACGGCGGTCTCCGTCGTCAG
GATCATAGGTGCCACCATGACCGAGTACAAGCCCACGGTGCGCCTCGCCACCCGCGACGACGTCCCCCGG
GCCGTACGCACCCTCGCCGCCGCGTTCGCCGACTACCCCGCCACGCGCCACACCGTCGACCCGGACCGCC
ACATCGAGCGGGTCACCGAGCTGCAAGAACTCTTCCTCACGCGCGTCGGGCTCGACATCGGCAAGGTGTG
GGTCGCGGACGACGGCGCCGCGGTGGCGGTCTGGACCACGCCGGAGAGCGTCGAAGCGGGGGCGGTGTTC
GCCGAGATCGGCCCGCGCATGGCCGAGTTGAGCGGTTCCCGGCTGGCCGCGCAGCAACAGATGGAAGGCC
TCCTGGCGCCGCACCGGCCCAAGGAGCCCGCGTGGTTCCTGGCCACCGTCGGCGTCTCGCCCGACCACCA
GGGCAAGGGTCTGGGCAGCGCCGTCGTGCTCCCCGGAGTGGAGGCGGCCGAGCGCGCCGGGGTGCCCGCC
TTCCTGGAGACATCCGCGCCCCGCAACCTCCCCTTCTACGAGCGGCTCGGCTTCACCGTCACCGCCGACG
TCGAGGTGCCCGAAGGACCGCGCACCTGGTGCATGACCCGCAAGCCCGGTGCCTGAGCTTCCACTGGATT
GTACAATTACCAACTGAATTCACTCCTCAGGTGCAGGCTGCCTATCAGAAGGTGGTGGCTGGTGTGGCCA
ATGCCCTGGCTCACAAATACCACTGAGATCTTTTTCCCTCTGCCAAAAATTATGGGGACATCATGAAGCC
CCTTGAGCATCTGACTTCTGGCTAATAAAGGAAATTTATTTTCATTGCAATAGTGTGTTGGAATTTTTTG
TGTCTCTCACTCGGAAGGACATATGGGAGGGCAAATCATTTAAAACATCAGAATGAGTATTTGGTTTAGA
GTTTGGCAACATATGCCCATATGCTGGCTGCCATGAACAAAGGTTGGCTATAAAGAGGTCATCAGTATAT
GAAACAGCCCCCTGCTGTCCATTCCTTATTCCATAGAAAAGCCTTGACTTGAGGTTAGATTTTTTTTATA
TTTTGTTTTGTGTTATTTTTTTCTTTAACATCCCTAAAATTTTCCTTACATGTTTTACTAGCCAGATTTT
TCCTCCTCTCCTGACTACTCCCAGTCATAGCTGTCCCTCTTCTCTTATGGAGATCCGGGCCTAGCATCGC
GATAAGCTCTAGAGGGACAGCCCCCCCCCAAAGCCCCCAGGGATGTAATTACGTCCCTCCCCCGCTAGGG
GGCAGCAGCGAGCCGCCCGGGGCTCCGCTCCGGTCCGGCGCTCCCCCCGCATCCCCGAGCCGGCAGCGTG
CGGGGACAGCCCGGGCACGGGGAAGGTGGCACGGGATCGCTTTCCTCTGAACGCTTCTCGCTGCTCTTTG
AGCCTGCAGACACCTGGGGGGATACGGGGAAAAAGCTTTAGGCTGAAAGAGAGATTTAGAATGACAGAAT
CATAGAACGGCCTGCGTACGGATGGGGCTCTAGCTCTAGAGCTTGATATCGAATTCCTGCAGCCCCGCTA
GAGGGACAGCCCCCCCCCAAAGCCCCCAGGGATGTAATTACGTCCCTCCCCCGCTAGGGGGCAGCAGCGA
GCCGCCCGGGGCTCCGCTCCGGTCCGGCGCTCCCCCCGCATCCCCGAGCCGGCAGCGTGCGGGGACAGCC
CGGGCACGGGGAAGGTGGCACGGGATCGCTTTCCTCTGAACGCTTCTCGCTGCTCTTTGAGCCTGCAGAC
ACCTGGGGGGATACGGGGAAAAAGCTTTAGGCTGAAAGAGAGATTTAGAATGACAGAATCATAGAACGGC
CTGGGCGCGCCTGGTGGCGAACGATCAACAGACGGGAGATTGCCAAGGTCTTGACAAACGAGTGCTAGTA
CAAGATCGCGTCGACGGATCGGGAGATCTGAATTACGATCGGAGTGAGGATAATTAGAGTGAGGACGATC
GGAGTGAGGAAAATTAGAGTGAGGACGATCGGAGTGAGGATAATTAGAGTGAGGACGATCCCTCTAGAGG
GTATATAATGGGGGCCACTAGTCTACTACCAGAGCTCATCGCTAGCGCCACCATGGTGAGCGAGCTGATT
AAGGAGAACATGCACATGAAGCTGTATATGGAGGGCACCGTGAACAACCACCACTTCAAGTGTACCTCCG
AGGGCGAAGGCAAGCCCTACGAGGGCACCCAGACCATGAGAATCAAGGCGGTCGAGGGCGGCCCTCTCCC
CTTCGCCTTCGACATCCTGGCTACCAGCTTCATGTACGGCAGCAAAACCTTCATCAACCACACCCAGGGC
ATCCCCGACTTCTTTAAGCAGTCCTTCCCCGAGGGCTTCACATGGGAGAGAGTCACCACATACGAAGATG
GGGGCGTGCTGACCGCTACCCAGGACACCAGCCTCCAGGACGGCTGCCTCATCTACAACGTCAAGATCAG
AGGGGTGAACTTCCCATCCAACGGCCCTGTGATGCAGAAGAAAACACTCGGCTGGGAGGCCTCCACCGAA
ACCCTGTACCCCGCTGACGGCGGCCTGGAAGGCAGAGCCGACATGGCCCTGAAGCTCGTGGGCGGGGGCC
ACCTGATCTGCAACTTGAAAACCACATACAGATCCAAGAAACCCGCTAAGAACCTCAAGATGCCCGGCGT
CTACTATGTGGACAGGAGACTGGAAAGAATCAAGGAGGCCGACAAAGAAACCTACGTCGAGCAGCACGAG
GTGGCTGTGGCCAGATACTGCGACCTCCCTAGCAAACTGGGGCACAGATGAGCGGCCGCTCGAGTCTAGA
GGGCCCGTTTAAACCCGCTGATCAGCCTCGACTGTGCCTTCTAGTTGCCAGCCATCTGTTGTTTGCCCCT
CCCCCGTGCCTTCCTTGACCCTGGAAGGTGCCACTCCCACTGTCCTTTCCTAATAAAATGAGGAAATTGC
ATCGCATTGTCTGAGTAGGTGTCATTCTATTCTGGGGGGTGGGGTGGGGCAGGACAGCAAGGGGGAGGAT
TGGGAAGTCAATAGCAGGCATGCTGGGGATGCGGTGGGCTCTATGGCTTCTGAGGCAGGTCGAGGGTACA
TGCGCCTTACTCCTTGTGAGCGCATCGCGATAAGCTCTAGAGGGACAGCCCCCCCCCAAAGCCCCCAGGG
ATGTAATTACGTCCCTCCCCCGCTAGGGGGCAGCAGCGAGCCGCCCGGGGCTCCGCTCCGGTCCGGCGCT
CCCCCCGCATCCCCGAGCCGGCAGCGTGCGGGGACAGCCCGGGCACGGGGAAGGTGGCACGGGATCGCTT
TCCTCTGAACGCTTCTCGCTGCTCTTTGAGCCTGCAGACACCTGGGGGGATACGGGGAAAAAGCTTTAGG
CTGAAAGAGAGATTTAGAATGACAGAATCATAGAACGGCCTGCGTACGGATGGGGCTCTAGCTCTAGAGC
TTGATATCGAATTCCTGCAGCCCCGCTAGAGGGACAGCCCCCCCCCAAAGCCCCCAGGGATGTAATTACG
TCCCTCCCCCGCTAGGGGGCAGCAGCGAGCCGCCCGGGGCTCCGCTCCGGTCCGGCGCTCCCCCCGCATC
CCCGAGCCGGCAGCGTGCGGGGACAGCCCGGGCACGGGGAAGGTGGCACGGGATCGCTTTCCTCTGAACG
CTTCTCGCTGCTCTTTGAGCCTGCAGACACCTGGGGGGATACGGGGAAAAAGCTTTAGGCTGAAAGAGAG
ATTTAGAATGACAGAATCATAGAACGGCCTGGGCGCGCCTGGTGGCGAACGATCAACAGACGGGAGAGGG
CAAAACCGATGTTGACGGACTAATCCTGACAAGATCTGGGGAGGTCGCTGAGTAGTGCGCGAGCAAAATT
TAAGCTACAACAAGGCAAGGCTTGACCGACAATTGCATGAAGAATCTGCTTAGGGTTAGGCGTTTTGCGC
TGCTTCGCGATGTACGGGCCAGATATACGCGTGAGTAATTCATACAAAAGGACTCGCCCCTGCCTTGGGG
AATCCCAGGGACCGTCGTTAAACTCCCACTAACGTAGAACCCAGAGATCGCTGCGTTCCCGCCCCCTCAC
CCGCCCGCTCTCGTCATCACTGAGGTGGAGAAGAGCATGCGTGAG
Features (pLannotate 1.2.2; 19 found; start..end, strand, type, name):
     19..230     +  promoter       EF-1α core promoter: core promoter for human elongation factor EF-1α
    231..344     +  intron         EF-1α intron A (fragment): intron upstream of the start codon of human EF-1α
    970..1173    +  intron         EF-1α intron A: truncated intron upstream of the start codon of human EF-1α
   1182..1216    +  promoter       TRE3GV promoter (fragment): 3rd-generation Tet-responsive promoter that can be activated by binding of Tet-On® 3G, optimized for retroviral and lentiviral vectors
   1289..2005    +  CDS            EBFP2: EBFP2 is a basic (constitutively fluorescent) blue fluorescent protein published in 2007, derived from Aequorea victoria. It is reported to be a rapidly-maturing monomer with moderate acid sensitivity.
   2102..2500    +  CDS            BSD: blasticidin S deaminase; Aspergillus terreus BSD; confers resistance to blasticidin
   2551..2662    +  polyA_signal   bGH poly(A) signal: bovine growth hormone polyadenylation signal
   3147..3172    -  misc_feature   MCS (fragment): pBluescript multiple cloning site
   3634..4443    -  CDS            KanR: aminoglycoside phosphotransferase; aph(3')-Ia; confers resistance to kanamycin in bacteria or G418 (Geneticin®) in eukaryotes
   4602..5190    -  rep_origin     ori: high-copy-number ColE1/pMB1/pBR322/pUC origin of replication
   5674..5699    -  misc_feature   MCS (fragment): pBluescript multiple cloning site
   6107..6706    +  CDS            PuroR: puromycin N-acetyltransferase; pac from Streptomyces alboniger; confers resistance to puromycin
   6736..6813    +  CDS            HBB (fragment): HBB_PONPY - Experimental evidence at transcript level: Swiss-Prot protein existence level 2. Involved in oxygen transport from the lung to the various peripheral tissues. From Pongo pygmaeus (Bornean orangutan).
   6884..6939    +  polyA_signal   β-globin poly(A) signal: rabbit β-globin polyadenylation signal (Gil and Proudfoot, 1987)
   7600..7625    -  misc_feature   MCS (fragment): pBluescript multiple cloning site
   8115..8131    +  promoter       minP (fragment): minimal TATA-box promoter with low basal activity
   8173..8868    +  CDS            mKate2: mKate2 is a basic (constitutively fluorescent) red fluorescent protein published in 2009, derived from Entacmaea quadricolor. It is reported to be a rapidly-maturing monomer with moderate acid sensitivity.
   8922..9033    +  polyA_signal   bGH poly(A) signal: bovine growth hormone polyadenylation signal
   9518..9543    -  misc_feature   MCS (fragment): pBluescript multiple cloning site
