[The description below was written by a language model from this plasmid's Addgene catalogue record and pLannotate feature annotations shown in this document.]
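Description:
pHIE061 ZF43x6-C mKate2 EF1a EBFP2-P2A-BlastR is a 10.2 kb mammalian integration vector from the COMET toolkit for building synthetic transcriptional programs. It is based on the pPD630 integration vector backbone and was assembled from two transcription-unit positioning vectors (pHIE045 and pJM451) together with pPD612. In bacteria it replicates from a high-copy ColE1/pUC-type origin and is selected with kanamycin through an aph(3')-Ia gene. The two sequence records, depositor and sequencing-derived, carry the same 19 annotated features and differ only in where numbering begins.

The payload consists of two main transcription units. The first is a reporter. The catalogued insert, ZF43x6-Compact, is a synthetic element that, judging from its name, is a compact array of six binding sites for the zinc-finger domain ZF43. It is not annotated itself, but presumably lies upstream of the minimal TATA-box promoter fragment that precedes the red fluorescent protein mKate2 and a bGH polyadenylation signal. mKate2 output should therefore stay low unless a matching ZF43-based transcription factor is supplied. The second unit is constitutive: the human EF-1α core promoter with intron A sequence drives EBFP2 linked, according to the plasmid name, by a P2A peptide to blasticidin S deaminase, again ending in a bGH poly(A). This gives both a blue fluorescent marker and blasticidin selection for cells carrying the cassette.

A puromycin N-acetyltransferase coding sequence followed by β-globin sequence and a rabbit β-globin poly(A) is also present, with no annotated promoter upstream. The record does not explain its role, nor does it state the recombination sites, integration mechanism or target locus. The short TRE3GV and pBluescript MCS matches are probably incidental or junction sequences. The construct suits the generation of stable reporter cell lines.
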