Addgene plasmid #138742: pHIE061 ZF43x6-C mKate2 EF1a EBFP2-P2A-BlastR
Purpose: Integration Vector, assembled with pHIE045 (TUPV1), pJM451 (TUPV2), pPD612
Depositing lab: Joshua Leonard. Depositing organization: Northwestern University. Publication: The COMET toolkit for composing customizable genetic programs in mammalian cells. Donahue PS, Draut JW, Muldoon JJ, Edelstein HI, Bagheri N, Leonard JN. Nat Commun. 2020 Feb 7;11(1):779. doi: 10.1038/s41467-019-14147-5. PubMed 32034124.
Backbone
  Vector backbone: pPD630 Integration Vector
  Vector type: Mammalian Expression, Synthetic Biology
Growth in bacteria
  Bacterial resistance: Kanamycin, 50 μg/mL
  Growth temperature: 30°C
  Growth strain: NEB Stable
  Copy number: High Copy
Gene/Insert
  Gene/Insert name: ZF43x6-Compact
  Species: Synthetic
  Cloning method: Restriction Enzyme; 5′ cloning site unknown (unknown if destroyed)
Terms and licenses: Academic/Nonprofit Terms; Industry Terms: Not Available to Industry
Depositor comments: Leonard lab plasmid reference number: L1544
How to cite: pHIE061 ZF43x6-C mKate2 EF1a EBFP2-P2A-BlastR was a gift from Joshua Leonard (Addgene plasmid # 138742 ; http://n2t.net/addgene:138742 ; RRID:Addgene_138742)
