>Addgene plasmid #138742 | pHIE061 ZF43x6-C mKate2 EF1a EBFP2-P2A-BlastR | depositor partial sequence | sequence record 268151 | ZF43x6-Compact promoter
AGATCTGAATTACGATCGGAGTGAGGATAATTAGAGTGAGGACGATCGGAGTGAGGAAAATTAGAGTGAG
GACGATCGGAGTGAGGATAATTAGAGTGAGGACGATCCCTCTAGAGGGTATATAATGGGGGCCACTAGTC
TACTACCAGAGCTCATCGCTAGC
